Addgene plasmid #154193: dCas9-VPR_P2A_mCherry
Purpose: Lentiviral expression plasmid encoding dCas9-VPR and a P2A linked mCherry marker
Depositing lab: Anna Obenauf. Depositing organization: Research Institute of Molecular Pathology (IMP). Publication: Isolating live cell clones from barcoded populations using CRISPRa-inducible reporters. Umkehrer C, Holstein F, Formenti L, Jude J, Froussios K, Neumann T, Cronin SM, Haas L, Lipp JJ, Burkard TR, Fellner M, Wiesner T, Zuber J, Obenauf AC. Nat Biotechnol. 2020 Jul 27. pii: 10.1038/s41587-020-0614-0. doi: 10.1038/s41587-020-0614-0. PubMed 32719478.
Backbone
  Vector backbone: pRRL
  Backbone size w/o insert (bp): 4507
  Vector type: Mammalian Expression, Lentiviral
  Selectable markers: mCherry
Growth in bacteria
  Bacterial resistance: Ampicillin, 100 μg/mL
  Growth temperature: 37°C
  Growth strain: NEB Stable
  Copy number: Unknown
Gene/Insert
  Gene/Insert name: sp-dCas9-VPR_P2A_mCherry
  Species: Synthetic
  Insert size (bp): 6579
  Mutation: D10A, H840A
  Promoter: EF1as
  Cloning method: Gibson Cloning
  Sequencing primers: 5′ -; 3′ -
Resource information
  A portion of this plasmid was derived from a plasmid made by: Johannes Zuber at Institute of Molecular Pathology, Vienna
Terms and licenses: Academic/Nonprofit Terms; Industry Terms: Not Available to Industry
How to cite: dCas9-VPR_P2A_mCherry was a gift from Anna Obenauf (Addgene plasmid # 154193 ; http://n2t.net/addgene:154193 ; RRID:Addgene_154193)
