[The description below was written by a language model from this plasmid's Addgene catalogue record and the feature table of its GenBank file.]
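Description:
dCas9-VPR_P2A_mCherry is a lentiviral mammalian expression plasmid built on the pRRL backbone for delivering a CRISPR activation (CRISPRa) effector together with a fluorescent marker. It is propagated in E. coli through a high-copy ColE1/pUC-type origin with ampicillin resistance. The annotated backbone also carries an f1 origin and an SV40 promoter/origin plus EM7-driven BleoR (Zeocin) cassette that lies outside the viral transfer region. The viral genome is transcribed in packaging cells from a CMV enhancer/promoter fused to a truncated HIV-1 5' LTR. It contains the Psi packaging signal, the RRE for Rev-dependent export, the cPPT/CTS, a WPRE to boost transcript expression, and a downstream truncated LTR followed by a bGH polyadenylation signal.

The payload is a single synthetic open reading frame driven by a short EF-1-alpha core promoter (EF1as). It encodes catalytically dead Streptococcus pyogenes Cas9 with SV40 nuclear localization signals, fused to the tripartite VPR activator: VP64, the RelA (p65) activation domain and the Epstein-Barr virus Rta activation domain. A residual attB1 Gateway site sits between dCas9 and VP64. The catalogue entry lists the inactivating mutations as D10A and H840A, whereas the feature annotation matches the Cas9m4 variant, which additionally carries D839A and N863A. A P2A ribosome-skipping peptide links the fusion to mCherry, so both proteins arise from one transcript and red fluorescence identifies transduced cells, serving as the selectable marker. The total annotated length is larger than the sum of the listed backbone and insert sizes. The associated publication used CRISPRa-inducible reporters to isolate live cell clones from barcoded populations, and this plasmid supplies the guide RNA-directed transcriptional activator for such systems.
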