LOCUS       Exported 14796 bp ds-DNA circular SYN 12-MAY-2021
DEFINITION  Lentiviral expression plasmid encoding dCas9-VPR and a P2A linked
            mCherry marker.
ACCESSION   .
VERSION     .
KEYWORDS    dCas9-VPR_P2A_mCherry
SOURCE      synthetic DNA construct
  ORGANISM  synthetic DNA construct
REFERENCE   1 (bases 1 to 14796)
  AUTHORS   Umkehrer C, Holstein F, Formenti L, Jude J, Froussios K, Neumann T,
            Cronin SM, Haas L, Lipp JJ, Burkard TR, Fellner M, Wiesner T, Zuber
            J, Obenauf AC
  TITLE     Isolating live cell clones from barcoded populations using
            CRISPRa-inducible reporters.
  JOURNAL   Nat Biotechnol. 2020 Jul 27. pii: 10.1038/s41587-020-0614-0. doi:
            10.1038/s41587-020-0614-0.
  PUBMED    32719478
REFERENCE   2 (bases 1 to 14796)
  AUTHORS   .
  TITLE     Direct Submission
  JOURNAL   Exported May 12, 2021 from SnapGene Server 1.1.58
            http://www.snapgene.com
FEATURES             Location/Qualifiers
     source          1..14796
                     /organism="synthetic DNA construct"
                     /mol_type="other DNA"
     CDS             complement(630..1490)
                     /codon_start=1
                     /gene="bla"
                     /product="beta-lactamase"
                     /label=AmpR
                     /note="confers resistance to ampicillin, carbenicillin, and
                     related antibiotics"
                     /translation="MSIQHFRVALIPFFAAFCLPVFAHPETLVKVKDAEDQLGARVGYI
                     ELDLNSGKILESFRPEERFPMMSTFKVLLCGAVLSRIDAGQEQLGRRIHYSQNDLVEYS
                     PVTEKHLTDGMTVRELCSAAITMSDNTAANLLLTTIGGPKELTAFLHNMGDHVTRLDRW
                     EPELNEAIPNDERDTTMPVAMATTLRKLLTGELLTLASRQQLIDWMEADKVAGPLLRSA
                     LPAGWFIADKSGAGERGSRGIIAALGPDGKPSRIVVIYTTGSQATMDERNRQIAEIGAS
                     LIKHW"
     primer_bind     1253..1272
                     /label=Amp-R
                     /note="Ampicillin resistance gene, reverse primer"
     promoter        complement(1491..1595)
                     /gene="bla"
                     /label=AmpR promoter
     primer_bind     complement(1670..1689)
                     /label=pRS-marker
                     /note="pRS vectors, use to sequence yeast selectable
                     marker"
     enhancer        1861..2240
                     /label=CMV enhancer
                     /note="human cytomegalovirus immediate early enhancer"
     promoter        2242..2440
                     /label=CMV promoter
                     /note="human cytomegalovirus (CMV) immediate early
                     promoter"
     primer_bind     2395..2415
                     /label=CMV-F
                     /note="Human CMV immediate early promoter, forward primer"
     LTR             2458..2638
                     /label=5' LTR (truncated)
                     /note="truncated 5' long terminal repeat (LTR) from HIV-1"
     misc_feature    2685..2810
                     /label=HIV-1 Psi
                     /note="packaging signal of human immunodeficiency virus
                     type 1"
     misc_feature    3303..3536
                     /label=RRE
                     /note="The Rev response element (RRE) of HIV-1 allows for
                     Rev-dependent mRNA export from the nucleus to the
                     cytoplasm."
     CDS             3721..3765
                     /codon_start=1
                     /product="antigenic peptide corresponding to amino acids
                     655 to 669 of the HIV envelope protein gp41 (Lutje Hulsik
                     et al., 2013)"
                     /label=gp41 peptide
                     /note="recognized by the 2H10 single-chain llama nanobody"
                     /translation="KNEQELLELDKWASL"
     misc_feature    4063..4180
                     /label=cPPT/CTS
                     /note="central polypurine tract and central termination
                     sequence of HIV-1"
     promoter        4273..4484
                     /label=EF-1-alpha core promoter
                     /note="core promoter for human elongation factor
                     EF-1-alpha"
     CDS             4508..8611
                     /codon_start=1
                     /product="catalytically dead mutant of the Cas9
                     endonuclease from the Streptococcus pyogenes Type II
                     CRISPR/Cas system"
                     /label=Cas9m4
                     /note="RNA-guided DNA-binding protein that lacks
                     endonuclease activity due to the mutations D10A, D839A,
                     H840A, and N863A (Mali et al., 2013)"
                     /translation="MDKKYSIGLAIGTNSVGWAVITDEYKVPSKKFKVLGNTDRHSIKK
                     NLIGALLFDSGETAEATRLKRTARRRYTRRKNRICYLQEIFSNEMAKVDDSFFHRLEES
                     FLVEEDKKHERHPIFGNIVDEVAYHEKYPTIYHLRKKLVDSTDKADLRLIYLALAHMIK
                     FRGHFLIEGDLNPDNSDVDKLFIQLVQTYNQLFEENPINASGVDAKAILSARLSKSRRL
                     ENLIAQLPGEKKNGLFGNLIALSLGLTPNFKSNFDLAEDAKLQLSKDTYDDDLDNLLAQ
                     IGDQYADLFLAAKNLSDAILLSDILRVNTEITKAPLSASMIKRYDEHHQDLTLLKALVR
                     QQLPEKYKEIFFDQSKNGYAGYIDGGASQEEFYKFIKPILEKMDGTEELLVKLNREDLL
                     RKQRTFDNGSIPHQIHLGELHAILRRQEDFYPFLKDNREKIEKILTFRIPYYVGPLARG
                     NSRFAWMTRKSEETITPWNFEEVVDKGASAQSFIERMTNFDKNLPNEKVLPKHSLLYEY
                     FTVYNELTKVKYVTEGMRKPAFLSGEQKKAIVDLLFKTNRKVTVKQLKEDYFKKIECFD
                     SVEISGVEDRFNASLGTYHDLLKIIKDKDFLDNEENEDILEDIVLTLTLFEDREMIEER
                     LKTYAHLFDDKVMKQLKRRRYTGWGRLSRKLINGIRDKQSGKTILDFLKSDGFANRNFM
                     QLIHDDSLTFKEDIQKAQVSGQGDSLHEHIANLAGSPAIKKGILQTVKVVDELVKVMGR
                     HKPENIVIEMARENQTTQKGQKNSRERMKRIEEGIKELGSQILKEHPVENTQLQNEKLY
                     LYYLQNGRDMYVDQELDINRLSDYDVAAIVPQSFLKDDSIDNKVLTRSDKARGKSDNVP
                     SEEVVKKMKNYWRQLLNAKLITQRKFDNLTKAERGGLSELDKAGFIKRQLVETRQITKH
                     VAQILDSRMNTKYDENDKLIREVKVITLKSKLVSDFRKDFQFYKVREINNYHHAHDAYL
                     NAVVGTALIKKYPKLESEFVYGDYKVYDVRKMIAKSEQEIGKATAKYFFYSNIMNFFKT
                     EITLANGEIRKRPLIETNGETGEIVWDKGRDFATVRKVLSMPQVNIVKKTEVQTGGFSK
                     ESILPKRNSDKLIARKKDWDPKKYGGFDSPTVAYSVLVVAKVEKGKSKKLKSVKELLGI
                     TIMERSSFEKNPIDFLEAKGYKEVKKDLIIKLPKYSLFELENGRKRMLASAGELQKGNE
                     LALPSKYVNFLYLASHYEKLKGSPEDNEQKQLFVEQHKHYLDEIIEQISEFSKRVILAD
                     ANLDKVLSAYNKHRDKPIREQAENIIHLFTLTNLGAPAAFKYFDTTIDRKRYTSTKEVL
                     DATLIHQSITGLYETRIDLSQLGGD"
     CDS             8624..8644
                     /codon_start=1
                     /product="nuclear localization signal of SV40 (simian virus
                     40) large T antigen"
                     /label=SV40 NLS
                     /translation="PKKKRKV"
     protein_bind    8681..8705
                     /gene="mutant version of attB"
                     /label=attB1
                     /bound_moiety="BP Clonase(TM)"
                     /note="recombination site for the Gateway(R) BP reaction"
     CDS             8735..8884
                     /codon_start=1
                     /product="tetrameric repeat of the minimal activation
                     domain of herpes simplex virus VP16 (Beerli et al., 1998)"
                     /label=VP64
                     /translation="DALDDFDLDMLGSDALDDFDLDMLGSDALDDFDLDMLGSDALDDF
                     DLDML"
     CDS             8909..8929
                     /codon_start=1
                     /product="nuclear localization signal of SV40 (simian virus
                     40) large T antigen"
                     /label=SV40 NLS
                     /translation="PKKKRKV"
     CDS             9359..9715
                     /codon_start=1
                     /product="transcriptional activation domain of human RelA,
                     also known as p65 (O'Shea and Perkins, 2008)"
                     /label=RelA (p65) AD
                     /translation="PTQAGEGTLSEALLQLQFDDEDLGALLGNSTDPAVFTDLASVDNS
                     EFQQLLNQGIPVAPHTTEPMLMEYPEAITRLVTGAQRPPDPAPAPLGAPGLPNGLLSGD
                     EDFSSIADMDFSALL"
     CDS             9734..10303
                     /codon_start=1
                     /product="transcriptional activation domain from the human
                     herpesvirus 4 (Epstein-Barr virus) replication and
                     transcription activator Rta/BRLF1 (Hardwick et al., 1992;
                     Chavez et al., 2015)"
                     /label=Rta AD
                     /translation="RDSREGMFLPKPEAGSAISDVFEGREVCQPKRIRPFHPPGSPWAN
                     RPLPASLAPTPTGPVHEPVGSLTPAPVPQPLDPAPAVTPEASHLLEDPDEETSQAVKAL
                     REMADTVIPQKEEAAICGQMDLSHPPPRGHLDELTTTLESMTEDLNLDSPLTPELNEIL
                     DTFLNDECLLHAMHISTGLSIFDTSLF"
     CDS             10319..10375
                     /codon_start=1
                     /product="2A peptide from porcine teschovirus-1
                     polyprotein"
                     /label=P2A
                     /note="Eukaryotic ribosomes fail to insert a peptide bond
                     between the Gly and Pro residues, yielding separate
                     polypeptides."
                     /translation="ATNFSLLKQAGDVEENPGP"
     CDS             10376..11086
                     /codon_start=1
                     /product="monomeric derivative of DsRed fluorescent protein
                     (Shaner et al., 2004)"
                     /label=mCherry
                     /note="mammalian codon-optimized"
                     /translation="MVSKGEEDNMAIIKEFMRFKVHMEGSVNGHEFEIEGEGEGRPYEG
                     TQTAKLKVTKGGPLPFAWDILSPQFMYGSKAYVKHPADIPDYLKLSFPEGFKWERVMNF
                     EDGGVVTVTQDSSLQDGEFIYKVKLRGTNFPSDGPVMQKKTMGWEASSERMYPEDGALK
                     GEIKQRLKLKDGGHYDAEVKTTYKAKKPVQLPGAYNVNIKLDITSHNEDYTIVEQYERA
                     EGRHSTGGMDELYK"
     primer_bind     complement(10521..10539)
                     /label=mCherry-R
                     /note="mCherry, reverse primer"
     primer_bind     10789..10808
                     /label=mCherry-F
                     /note="mCherry, forward primer"
     misc_feature    11111..11699
                     /label=WPRE
                     /note="woodchuck hepatitis virus posttranscriptional
                     regulatory element"
     primer_bind     complement(11164..11184)
                     /label=WPRE-R
                     /note="WPRE, reverse primer"
     CDS             complement(11582..11593)
                     /codon_start=1
                     /product="Factor Xa recognition and cleavage site"
                     /label=Factor Xa site
                     /translation="IEGR"
     primer_bind     complement(11702..11718)
                     /label=KS primer
                     /note="common sequencing primer, one of multiple similar
                     variants"
     primer_bind     complement(11703..11719)
                     /label=pBluescriptKS
                     /note="For pBluescript vector"
     LTR             12224..12404
                     /label=5' LTR (truncated)
                     /note="truncated 5' long terminal repeat (LTR) from HIV-1"
     primer_bind     complement(12430..12447)
                     /label=BGH-rev
                     /note="Bovine growth hormone terminator, reverse primer.
                     Also called BGH reverse"
     polyA_signal    12436..12660
                     /label=bGH poly(A) signal
                     /note="bovine growth hormone polyadenylation signal"
     rep_origin      12706..13134
                     /direction=RIGHT
                     /label=f1 ori
                     /note="f1 bacteriophage origin of replication; arrow
                     indicates direction of (+) strand synthesis"
     primer_bind     complement(12793..12812)
                     /label=F1ori-R
                     /note="F1 origin, reverse primer"
     primer_bind     13003..13024
                     /label=F1ori-F
                     /note="F1 origin, forward primer"
     primer_bind     complement(13143..13163)
                     /label=pBABE 3'
                     /note="SV40 enhancer, reverse primer for pBABE vectors"
     promoter        13148..13477
                     /label=SV40 promoter
                     /note="SV40 enhancer and early promoter"
     rep_origin      13328..13463
                     /label=SV40 ori
                     /note="SV40 origin of replication"
     primer_bind     13390..13409
                     /label=SV40pro-F
                     /note="SV40 promoter/origin, forward primer"
     promoter        13525..13572
                     /label=EM7 promoter
                     /note="synthetic bacterial promoter "
     CDS             13591..13965
                     /codon_start=1
                     /gene="Sh ble from Streptoalloteichus hindustanus"
                     /product="antibiotic-binding protein"
                     /label=BleoR
                     /note="confers resistance to bleomycin, phleomycin, and
                     Zeocin(TM)"
                     /translation="MAKLTSAVPVLTARDVAGAVEFWTDRLGFSRDFVEDDFAGVVRDD
                     VTLFISAVQDQVVPDNTLAWVWVRGLDELYAEWSEVVSTNFRDASGPAMTEIGEQPWGR
                     EFALRDPAGNCVHFVAEEQD"
     polyA_signal    14095..14216
                     /label=SV40 poly(A) signal
                     /note="SV40 polyadenylation signal"
     primer_bind     complement(14132..14151)
                     /label=SV40pA-R
                     /note="SV40 polyA, reverse primer"
     primer_bind     14186..14205
                     /label=EBV-rev
                     /note="SV40 polyA terminator, reverse primer"
     primer_bind     complement(14265..14281)
                     /label=M13 rev
                     /note="common sequencing primer, one of multiple similar
                     variants"
     primer_bind     complement(14265..14281)
                     /label=M13 Reverse
                     /note="In lacZ gene. Also called M13-rev"
     primer_bind     complement(14278..14300)
                     /label=M13/pUC Reverse
                     /note="In lacZ gene"
     protein_bind    14289..14305
                     /label=lac operator
                     /bound_moiety="lac repressor encoded by lacI"
                     /note="The lac repressor binds to the lac operator to
                     inhibit transcription in E. coli. This inhibition can be
                     relieved by adding lactose or
                     isopropyl-beta-D-thiogalactopyranoside (IPTG)."
     promoter        complement(14313..14343)
                     /label=lac promoter
                     /note="promoter for the E. coli lac operon"
     protein_bind    14358..14379
                     /label=CAP binding site
                     /bound_moiety="E. coli catabolite activator protein"
                     /note="CAP binding activates transcription in the presence
                     of cAMP."
     primer_bind     complement(14496..14513)
                     /label=L4440
                     /note="L4440 vector, forward primer"
     rep_origin      complement(14667..459)
                     /direction=LEFT
                     /label=ori
                     /note="high-copy-number ColE1/pMB1/pBR322/pUC origin of
                     replication"
     primer_bind     complement(14747..14766)
                     /label=pBR322ori-F
                     /note="pBR322 origin, forward primer"
ORIGIN
        1 ccgaccctgc cgcttaccgg atacctgtcc gcctttctcc cttcgggaag cgtggcgctt
       61 tctcatagct cacgctgtag gtatctcagt tcggtgtagg tcgttcgctc caagctgggc
      121 tgtgtgcacg aaccccccgt tcagcccgac cgctgcgcct tatccggtaa ctatcgtctt
      181 gagtccaacc cggtaagaca cgacttatcg ccactggcag cagccactgg taacaggatt
      241 agcagagcga ggtatgtagg cggtgctaca gagttcttga agtggtggcc taactacggc
      301 tacactagaa gaacagtatt tggtatctgc gctctgctga agccagttac cttcggaaaa
      361 agagttggta gctcttgatc cggcaaacaa accaccgctg gtagcggtgg tttttttgtt
      421 tgcaagcagc agattacgcg cagaaaaaaa ggatctcaag aagatccttt gatcttttct
      481 acggggtctg acgctcagtg gaacgaaaac tcacgttaag ggattttggt catgagatta
      541 tcaaaaagga tcttcaccta gatcctttta aattaaaaat gaagttttaa atcaatctaa
      601 agtatatatg agtaaacttg gtctgacagt taccaatgct taatcagtga ggcacctatc
      661 tcagcgatct gtctatttcg ttcatccata gttgcctgac tccccgtcgt gtagataact
      721 acgatacggg agggcttacc atctggcccc agtgctgcaa tgataccgcg agacccacgc
      781 tcaccggctc cagatttatc agcaataaac cagccagccg gaagggccga gcgcagaagt
      841 ggtcctgcaa ctttatccgc ctccatccag tctattaatt gttgccggga agctagagta
      901 agtagttcgc cagttaatag tttgcgcaac gttgttgcca ttgctacagg catcgtggtg
      961 tcacgctcgt cgtttggtat ggcttcattc agctccggtt cccaacgatc aaggcgagtt
     1021 acatgatccc ccatgttgtg caaaaaagcg gttagctcct tcggtcctcc gatcgttgtc
     1081 agaagtaagt tggccgcagt gttatcactc atggttatgg cagcactgca taattctctt
     1141 actgtcatgc catccgtaag atgcttttct gtgactggtg agtactcaac caagtcattc
     1201 tgagaatagt gtatgcggcg accgagttgc tcttgcccgg cgtcaatacg ggataatacc
     1261 gcgccacata gcagaacttt aaaagtgctc atcattggaa aacgttcttc ggggcgaaaa
     1321 ctctcaagga tcttaccgct gttgagatcc agttcgatgt aacccactcg tgcacccaac
     1381 tgatcttcag catcttttac tttcaccagc gtttctgggt gagcaaaaac aggaaggcaa
     1441 aatgccgcaa aaaagggaat aagggcgaca cggaaatgtt gaatactcat actcttcctt
     1501 tttcaatatt attgaagcat ttatcagggt tattgtctca tgagcggata catatttgaa
     1561 tgtatttaga aaaataaaca aataggggtt ccgcgcacat ttccccgaaa agtgccacct
     1621 gacgtcgacg gatcgggaga tctcccgatc ccctatggtg cactctcagt acaatctgct
     1681 ctgatgccgc atagttaagc cagtatctgc tccctgcttg tgtgttggag gtcgctgagt
     1741 agtgcgcgag caaaatttaa gctacaacaa ggcaaggctt gaccgacaat tgcatgaaga
     1801 atctgcttag ggttaggcgt tttgcgctgc ttcgcgatgt acgggccaga tatacgcgtt
     1861 gacattgatt attgactagt tattaatagt aatcaattac ggggtcatta gttcatagcc
     1921 catatatgga gttccgcgtt acataactta cggtaaatgg cccgcctggc tgaccgccca
     1981 acgacccccg cccattgacg tcaataatga cgtatgttcc catagtaacg ccaataggga
     2041 ctttccattg acgtcaatgg gtggagtatt tacggtaaac tgcccacttg gcagtacatc
     2101 aagtgtatca tatgccaagt acgcccccta ttgacgtcaa tgacggtaaa tggcccgcct
     2161 ggcattatgc ccagtacatg accttatggg actttcctac ttggcagtac atctacgtat
     2221 tagtcatcgc tattaccatg gtgatgcggt tttggcagta catcaatggg cgtggatagc
     2281 ggtttgactc acggggattt ccaagtctcc accccattga cgtcaatggg agtttgtttt
     2341 ggcaccaaaa tcaacgggac tttccaaaat gtcgtaacaa ctccgcccca ttgacgcaaa
     2401 tgggcggtag gcgtgtacgg tgggaggtct atataagcag cgcgttttgc ctgtactggg
     2461 tctctctggt tagaccagat ctgagcctgg gagctctctg gctaactagg gaacccactg
     2521 cttaagcctc aataaagctt gccttgagtg cttcaagtag tgtgtgcccg tctgttgtgt
     2581 gactctggta actagagatc cctcagaccc ttttagtcag tgtggaaaat ctctagcagt
     2641 ggcgcccgaa cagggacttg aaagcgaaag ggaaaccaga ggagctctct cgacgcagga
     2701 ctcggcttgc tgaagcgcgc acggcaagag gcgaggggcg gcgactggtg agtacgccaa
     2761 aaattttgac tagcggaggc tagaaggaga gagatgggtg cgagagcgtc agtattaagc
     2821 gggggagaat tagatcgcga tgggaaaaaa ttcggttaag gccaggggga aagaaaaaat
     2881 ataaattaaa acatatagta tgggcaagca gggagctaga acgattcgca gttaatcctg
     2941 gcctgttaga aacatcagaa ggctgtagac aaatactggg acagctacaa ccatcccttc
     3001 agacaggatc agaagaactt agatcattat ataatacagt agcaaccctc tattgtgtgc
     3061 atcaaaggat agagataaaa gacaccaagg aagctttaga caagatagag gaagagcaaa
     3121 acaaaagtaa gaccaccgca cagcaagcgg ccgctgatct tcagacctgg aggaggagat
     3181 atgagggaca attggagaag tgaattatat aaatataaag tagtaaaaat tgaaccatta
     3241 ggagtagcac ccaccaaggc aaagagaaga gtggtgcaga gagaaaaaag agcagtggga
     3301 ataggagctt tgttccttgg gttcttggga gcagcaggaa gcactatggg cgcagcgtca
     3361 atgacgctga cggtacaggc cagacaatta ttgtctggta tagtgcagca gcagaacaat
     3421 ttgctgaggg ctattgaggc gcaacagcat ctgttgcaac tcacagtctg gggcatcaag
     3481 cagctccagg caagaatcct ggctgtggaa agatacctaa aggatcaaca gctcctgggg
     3541 atttggggtt gctctggaaa actcatttgc accactgctg tgccttggaa tgctagttgg
     3601 agtaataaat ctctggaaca gatttggaat cacacgacct ggatggagtg ggacagagaa
     3661 attaacaatt acacaagctt aatacactcc ttaattgaag aatcgcaaaa ccagcaagaa
     3721 aagaatgaac aagaattatt ggaattagat aaatgggcaa gtttgtggaa ttggtttaac
     3781 ataacaaatt ggctgtggta tataaaatta ttcataatga tagtaggagg cttggtaggt
     3841 ttaagaatag tttttgctgt actttctata gtgaatagag ttaggcaggg atattcacca
     3901 ttatcgtttc agacccacct cccaaccccg aggggacccg acaggcccga aggaatagaa
     3961 gaagaaggtg gagagagaga cagagacaga tccattcgat tagtgaacgg atcggcactg
     4021 cgtgcgccaa ttctgcagac aaatggcagt attcatccac aattttaaaa gaaaaggggg
     4081 gattgggggg tacagtgcag gggaaagaat agtagacata atagcaacag acatacaaac
     4141 taaagaatta caaaaacaaa ttacaaaaat tcaaaatttt cgggtttatt acagggacag
     4201 cagagatcca gtttggttaa ttagctagct aggtcttgaa aggagtggga attggctccg
     4261 gtgcccgtca gtgggcagag cgcacatcgc ccacagtccc cgagaagttg gggggagggg
     4321 tcggcaattg atccggtgcc tagagaaggt ggcgcggggt aaactgggaa agtgatgtcg
     4381 tgtactggct ccgccttttt cccgagggtg ggggagaacc gtatataagt gcagtagtcg
     4441 ccgtgaacgt tctttttcgc aacgggtttg ccgccagaac acaggaccgg ttctagagcg
     4501 ctccaccatg gacaagaagt actccattgg gctcgctatc ggcacaaaca gcgtcggctg
     4561 ggccgtcatt acggacgagt acaaggtgcc gagcaaaaaa ttcaaagttc tgggcaatac
     4621 cgatcgccac agcataaaga agaacctcat tggcgccctc ctgttcgact ccggggagac
     4681 ggccgaagcc acgcggctca aaagaacagc acggcgcaga tatacccgca gaaagaatcg
     4741 gatctgctac ctgcaggaga tctttagtaa tgagatggct aaggtggatg actctttctt
     4801 ccataggctg gaggagtcct ttttggtgga ggaggataaa aagcacgagc gccacccaat
     4861 ctttggcaat atcgtggacg aggtggcgta ccatgaaaag tacccaacca tatatcatct
     4921 gaggaagaag cttgtagaca gtactgataa ggctgacttg cggttgatct atctcgcgct
     4981 ggcgcatatg atcaaatttc ggggacactt cctcatcgag ggggacctga acccagacaa
     5041 cagcgatgtc gacaaactct ttatccaact ggttcagact tacaatcagc ttttcgaaga
     5101 gaacccgatc aacgcatccg gagttgacgc caaagcaatc ctgagcgcta ggctgtccaa
     5161 atcccggcgg ctcgaaaacc tcatcgcaca gctccctggg gagaagaaga acggcctgtt
     5221 tggtaatctt atcgccctgt cactcgggct gacccccaac tttaaatcta acttcgacct
     5281 ggccgaagat gccaagcttc aactgagcaa agacacctac gatgatgatc tcgacaatct
     5341 gctggcccag atcggcgacc agtacgcaga cctttttttg gcggcaaaga acctgtcaga
     5401 cgccattctg ctgagtgata ttctgcgagt gaacacggag atcaccaaag ctccgctgag
     5461 cgctagtatg atcaagcgct atgatgagca ccaccaagac ttgactttgc tgaaggccct
     5521 tgtcagacag caactgcctg agaagtacaa ggaaattttc ttcgatcagt ctaaaaatgg
     5581 ctacgccgga tacattgacg gcggagcaag ccaggaggaa ttttacaaat ttattaagcc
     5641 catcttggaa aaaatggacg gcaccgagga gctgctggta aagcttaaca gagaagatct
     5701 gttgcgcaaa cagcgcactt tcgacaatgg aagcatcccc caccagattc acctgggcga
     5761 actgcacgct atcctcaggc ggcaagagga tttctacccc tttttgaaag ataacaggga
     5821 aaagattgag aaaatcctca catttcggat accctactat gtaggccccc tcgcccgggg
     5881 aaattccaga ttcgcgtgga tgactcgcaa atcagaagag accatcactc cctggaactt
     5941 cgaggaagtc gtggataagg gggcctctgc ccagtccttc atcgaaagga tgactaactt
     6001 tgataaaaat ctgcctaacg aaaaggtgct tcctaaacac tctctgctgt acgagtactt
     6061 cacagtttat aacgagctca ccaaggtcaa atacgtcaca gaagggatga gaaagccagc
     6121 attcctgtct ggagagcaga agaaagctat cgtggacctc ctcttcaaga cgaaccggaa
     6181 agttaccgtg aaacagctca aagaagacta tttcaaaaag attgaatgtt tcgactctgt
     6241 tgaaatcagc ggagtggagg atcgcttcaa cgcatccctg ggaacgtatc acgatctcct
     6301 gaaaatcatt aaagacaagg acttcctgga caatgaggag aacgaggaca ttcttgagga
     6361 cattgtcctc acccttacgt tgtttgaaga tagggagatg attgaagaac gcttgaaaac
     6421 ttacgctcat ctcttcgacg acaaagtcat gaaacagctc aagaggcgcc gatatacagg
     6481 atgggggcgg ctgtcaagaa aactgatcaa tgggatccga gacaagcaga gtggaaagac
     6541 aatcctggat tttcttaagt ccgatggatt tgccaaccgg aacttcatgc agttgatcca
     6601 tgatgactct ctcaccttta aggaggacat ccagaaagca caagtttctg gccaggggga
     6661 cagtcttcac gagcacatcg ctaatcttgc aggtagccca gctatcaaaa agggaatact
     6721 gcagaccgtt aaggtcgtgg atgaactcgt caaagtaatg ggaaggcata agcccgagaa
     6781 tatcgttatc gagatggccc gagagaacca aactacccag aagggacaga agaacagtag
     6841 ggaaaggatg aagaggattg aagagggtat aaaagaactg gggtcccaaa tccttaagga
     6901 acacccagtt gaaaacaccc agcttcagaa tgagaagctc tacctgtact acctgcagaa
     6961 cggcagggac atgtacgtgg atcaggaact ggacatcaat cggctctccg actacgacgt
     7021 ggctgctatc gtgccccagt cttttctcaa agatgattct attgataata aagtgttgac
     7081 aagatccgat aaagctagag ggaagagtga taacgtcccc tcagaagaag ttgtcaagaa
     7141 aatgaaaaat tattggcggc agctgctgaa cgccaaactg atcacacaac ggaagttcga
     7201 taatctgact aaggctgaac gaggtggcct gtctgagttg gataaagccg gcttcatcaa
     7261 aaggcagctt gttgagacac gccagatcac caagcacgtg gcccaaattc tcgattcacg
     7321 catgaacacc aagtacgatg aaaatgacaa actgattcga gaggtgaaag ttattactct
     7381 gaagtctaag ctggtctcag atttcagaaa ggactttcag ttttataagg tgagagagat
     7441 caacaattac caccatgcgc atgatgccta cctgaatgca gtggtaggca ctgcacttat
     7501 caaaaaatat cccaagcttg aatctgaatt tgtttacgga gactataaag tgtacgatgt
     7561 taggaaaatg atcgcaaagt ctgagcagga aataggcaag gccaccgcta agtacttctt
     7621 ttacagcaat attatgaatt ttttcaagac cgagattaca ctggccaatg gagagattcg
     7681 gaagcgacca cttatcgaaa caaacggaga aacaggagaa atcgtgtggg acaagggtag
     7741 ggatttcgcg acagtccgga aggtcctgtc catgccgcag gtgaacatcg ttaaaaagac
     7801 cgaagtacag accggaggct tctccaagga aagtatcctc ccgaaaagga acagcgacaa
     7861 gctgatcgca cgcaaaaaag attgggaccc caagaaatac ggcggattcg attctcctac
     7921 agtcgcttac agtgtactgg ttgtggccaa agtggagaaa gggaagtcta aaaaactcaa
     7981 aagcgtcaag gaactgctgg gcatcacaat catggagcga tcaagcttcg aaaaaaaccc
     8041 catcgacttt ctcgaggcga aaggatataa agaggtcaaa aaagacctca tcattaagct
     8101 tcccaagtac tctctctttg agcttgaaaa cggccggaaa cgaatgctcg ctagtgcggg
     8161 cgagctgcag aaaggtaacg agctggcact gccctctaaa tacgttaatt tcttgtatct
     8221 ggccagccac tatgaaaagc tcaaagggtc tcccgaagat aatgagcaga agcagctgtt
     8281 cgtggaacaa cacaaacact accttgatga gatcatcgag caaataagcg aattctccaa
     8341 aagagtgatc ctcgccgacg ctaacctcga taaggtgctt tctgcttaca ataagcacag
     8401 ggataagccc atcagggagc aggcagaaaa cattatccac ttgtttactc tgaccaactt
     8461 gggcgcgcct gcagccttca agtacttcga caccaccata gacagaaagc ggtacacctc
     8521 tacaaaggag gtcctggacg ccacactgat tcatcagtca attacggggc tctatgaaac
     8581 aagaatcgac ctctctcagc tcggtggaga cagcagggct gaccccaaga agaagaggaa
     8641 ggtgtcgcca gggatccgtc gacttgacgc gttgatatca acaagtttgt acaaaaaagc
     8701 aggctacaaa gaggccagcg gttccggacg ggctgacgca ttggacgatt ttgatctgga
     8761 tatgctggga agtgacgccc tcgatgattt tgaccttgac atgcttggtt cggatgccct
     8821 tgatgacttt gacctcgaca tgctcggcag tgacgccctt gatgatttcg acctggacat
     8881 gctgattaac tctagaagtt ccggatctcc gaaaaagaaa cgcaaagttg gtagccagta
     8941 cctgcccgac accgacgacc ggcaccggat cgaggaaaag cggaagcgga cctacgagac
     9001 attcaagagc atcatgaaga agtccccctt cagcggcccc accgacccta gacctccacc
     9061 tagaagaatc gccgtgccca gcagatccag cgccagcgtg ccaaaacctg ccccccagcc
     9121 ttaccccttc accagcagcc tgagcaccat caactacgac gagttcccta ccatggtgtt
     9181 ccccagcggc cagatctctc aggcctctgc tctggctcca gcccctcctc aggtgctgcc
     9241 tcaggctcct gctcctgcac cagctccagc catggtgtct gcactggctc aggcaccagc
     9301 acccgtgcct gtgctggctc ctggacctcc acaggctgtg gctccaccag cccctaaacc
     9361 tacacaggcc ggcgagggca cactgtctga agctctgctg cagctgcagt tcgacgacga
     9421 ggatctggga gccctgctgg gaaacagcac cgatcctgcc gtgttcaccg acctggccag
     9481 cgtggacaac agcgagttcc agcagctgct gaaccagggc atccctgtgg cccctcacac
     9541 caccgagccc atgctgatgg aataccccga ggccatcacc cggctcgtga caggcgctca
     9601 gaggcctcct gatccagctc ctgcccctct gggagcacca ggcctgccta atggactgct
     9661 gtctggcgac gaggacttca gctctatcgc cgatatggat ttctcagcct tgctgggctc
     9721 tggcagcggc agccgggatt ccagggaagg gatgtttttg ccgaagcctg aggccggctc
     9781 cgctattagt gacgtgtttg agggccgcga ggtgtgccag ccaaaacgaa tccggccatt
     9841 tcatcctcca ggaagtccat gggccaaccg cccactcccc gccagcctcg caccaacacc
     9901 aaccggtcca gtacatgagc cagtcgggtc actgaccccg gcaccagtcc ctcagccact
     9961 ggatccagcg cccgcagtga ctcccgaggc cagtcacctg ttggaggatc ccgatgaaga
    10021 gacgagccag gctgtcaaag cccttcggga gatggccgat actgtgattc cccagaagga
    10081 agaggctgca atctgtggcc aaatggacct ttcccatccg cccccaaggg gccatctgga
    10141 tgagctgaca accacacttg agtccatgac cgaggatctg aacctggact cacccctgac
    10201 cccggaattg aacgagattc tggatacctt cctgaacgac gagtgcctct tgcatgccat
    10261 gcatatcagc acaggactgt ccatcttcga cacatctctg tttggatccg gcagcggcgc
    10321 caccaacttc agcctgctga agcaggccgg cgacgtggag gagaaccccg gccccatggt
    10381 gagcaagggc gaggaggata acatggccat catcaaggag ttcatgcgct tcaaggtgca
    10441 catggagggc tccgtgaacg gccacgagtt cgagatcgag ggcgagggcg agggccgccc
    10501 ctacgagggc acccagaccg ccaagctgaa ggtgaccaag ggtggccccc tgcccttcgc
    10561 ctgggacatc ctgtcccctc agttcatgta cggctccaag gcctacgtga agcaccccgc
    10621 cgacatcccc gactacttga agctgtcctt ccccgagggc ttcaaatggg agcgcgtgat
    10681 gaacttcgag gacggcggcg tggtgaccgt gacccaggac tcctccctgc aggacggcga
    10741 gttcatctac aaggtgaagc tgcgcggcac caacttcccc tccgacggcc ccgtaatgca
    10801 gaagaagacc atgggctggg aggcctcctc cgagcggatg taccccgagg acggcgccct
    10861 gaagggcgag atcaagcaga ggctgaagct gaaggacggc ggccactacg acgctgaggt
    10921 caagaccacc tacaaggcca agaagcccgt gcagctgccc ggcgcctaca acgtcaacat
    10981 caagttggac atcacctccc acaacgagga ctacaccatc gtggaacagt acgaacgcgc
    11041 cgagggccgc cactccaccg gcggcatgga cgagctgtac aagtgagaat tcgatatcaa
    11101 gcttatcggt aatcaacctc tggattacaa aatttgtgaa agattgactg gtattcttaa
    11161 ctatgttgct ccttttacgc tatgtggata cgctgcttta atgcctttgt atcatgctat
    11221 tgcttcccgt atggctttca ttttctcctc cttgtataaa tcctggttgc tgtctcttta
    11281 tgaggagttg tggcccgttg tcaggcaacg tggcgtggtg tgcactgtgt ttgctgacgc
    11341 aacccccact ggttggggca ttgccaccac ctgtcagctc ctttccggga ctttcgcttt
    11401 ccccctccct attgccacgg cggaactcat cgccgcctgc cttgcccgct gctggacagg
    11461 ggctcggctg ttgggcactg acaattccgt ggtgttgtcg gggaaatcat cgtcctttcc
    11521 ttggctgctc gcctgtgttg ccacctggat tctgcgcggg acgtccttct gctacgtccc
    11581 ttcggccctc aatccagcgg accttccttc ccgcggcctg ctgccggctc tgcggcctct
    11641 tccgcgtctt cgccttcgcc ctcagacgag tcggatctcc ctttgggccg cctccccgca
    11701 tcgataccgt cgacctcgag acctagaaaa acatggagca atcacaagta gcaatacagc
    11761 agctaccaat gctgattgtg cctggctaga agcacaagag gaggaggagg tgggttttcc
    11821 agtcacacct caggtacctt taagaccaat gacttacaag gcagctgtag atcttagcca
    11881 ctttttaaaa gaaaaggggg gactggaagg gctaattcac tcccaacgaa gacaagatat
    11941 ccttgatctg tggatctacc acacacaagg ctacttccct gattggcaga actacacacc
    12001 agggccaggg atcagatatc cactgacctt tggatggtgc tacaagctag taccagttga
    12061 gcaagagaag gtagaagaag ccaatgaagg agagaacacc cgcttgttac accctgtgag
    12121 cctgcatggg atggatgacc cggagagaga agtattagag tggaggtttg acagccgcct
    12181 agcatttcat cacatggccc gagagctgca tccggactgt actgggtctc tctggttaga
    12241 ccagatctga gcctgggagc tctctggcta actagggaac ccactgctta agcctcaata
    12301 aagcttgcct tgagtgcttc aagtagtgtg tgcccgtctg ttgtgtgact ctggtaacta
    12361 gagatccctc agaccctttt agtcagtgtg gaaaatctct agcagggccc gtttaaaccc
    12421 gctgatcagc ctcgactgtg ccttctagtt gccagccatc tgttgtttgc ccctcccccg
    12481 tgccttcctt gaccctggaa ggtgccactc ccactgtcct ttcctaataa aatgaggaaa
    12541 ttgcatcgca ttgtctgagt aggtgtcatt ctattctggg gggtggggtg gggcaggaca
    12601 gcaaggggga ggattgggaa gacaatagca ggcatgctgg ggatgcggtg ggctctatgg
    12661 cttctgaggc ggaaagaacc agctggggct ctagggggta tccccnnnnn nnnnnnnnnn
    12721 nnnnnnnnnn nnnnnnnnnn nnnnnnnnnn nnnnnnnnnn nnnnnnnnnn nnnnnnnnnn
    12781 nnnnnnnnnn nnnnnnnnnn nnnnnnnnnn nnnnnnnnnn nnnnnnnnnc nnnnnnnnnn
    12841 nnnnnnnnnn nnnnnnnnnn nnnnnnnnnn nnnnnnnnnn nnnnnnnnnn nnnnnnnnnn
    12901 nnnnnnnnnn nnnnnnnnnn nannnnnnnn nnnnnnnnnn nnnnnnnnnn nnnnnnnnnn
    12961 nnnnnnnnnn ncctttgacg ttggagtcca cgttctttaa tagtggactc ttgttccaaa
    13021 ctggaacaac actcaaccct atctcggtct attcttttga tttataaggg attttgccga
    13081 tttcggccta ttggttaaaa aatgagctga tttaacaaaa atttaacgcg aattaattct
    13141 gtggaatgtg tgtcagttag ggtgtggaaa gtccccaggc tccccagcag gcagaagtat
    13201 gcaaagcatg catctcaatt agtcagcaac caggtgtgga aagtccccag gctccccagc
    13261 aggcagaagt atgcaaagca tgcatctcaa ttagtcagca accatagtcc cgcccctaac
    13321 tccgcccatc ccgcccctaa ctccgcccag ttccgcccat tctccgcccc atggctgact
    13381 aatttttttt atttatgcag aggccgaggc cgcctctgcc tctgagctat tccagaagta
    13441 gtgaggaggc ttttttggag gcctaggctt ttgcaaaaag ctcccgggag cttgtatatc
    13501 cattttcgga tctgatcagc acgtgttgac aattaatcat cggcatagta tatcggcata
    13561 gtataatacg acaaggtgag gaactaaacc atggccaagt tgaccagtgc cgttccggtg
    13621 ctcaccgcgc gcgacgtcgc cggagcggtc gagttctgga ccgaccggct cgggttctcc
    13681 cgggacttcg tggaggacga cttcgccggt gtggtccggg acgacgtgac cctgttcatc
    13741 agcgcggtcc aggaccaggt ggtgccggac aacaccctgg cctgggtgtg ggtgcgcggc
    13801 ctggacgagc tgtacgccga gtggtcggag gtcgtgtcca cgaacttccg ggacgcctcc
    13861 gggccggcca tgaccgagat cggcgagcag ccgtgggggc gggagttcgc cctgcgcgac
    13921 ccggccggca actgcgtgca cttcgtggcc gaggagcagg actgacacgt gctacgagat
    13981 ttcgattcca ccgccgcctt ctatgaaagg ttgggcttcg gaatcgtttt ccgggacgcc
    14041 ggctggatga tcctccagcg cggggatctc atgctggagt tcttcgccca ccccaacttg
    14101 tttattgcag cttataatgg ttacaaataa agcaatagca tcacaaattt cacaaataaa
    14161 gcattttttt cactgcattc tagttgtggt ttgtccaaac tcatcaatgt atcttatcat
    14221 gtctgtatac cgtcgacctc tagctagagc ttggcgtaat catggtcata gctgtttcct
    14281 gtgtgaaatt gttatccgct cacaattcca cacaacatac gagccggaag cataaagtgt
    14341 aaagcctggg gtgcctaatg agtgagctaa ctcacattaa ttgcgttgcg ctcactgccc
    14401 gctttccagt cgggaaacct gtcgtgccag ctgcattaat gaatcggcca acgcgcgggg
    14461 agaggcggtt tgcgtattgg gcgctcttcc gcttcctcgc tcactgactc gctgcgctcg
    14521 gtcgttcggc tgcggcgagc ggtatcagct cactcaaagg cggtaatacg gttatccaca
    14581 gaatcagggg ataacgcagg aaagaacatg tgagcaaaag gccagcaaaa ggccaggaac
    14641 cgtaaaaagg ccgcgttgct ggcgtttttc cataggctcc gcccccctga cgagcatcac
    14701 aaaaatcgac gctcaagtca gaggtggcga aacccgacag gactataaag ataccaggcg
    14761 tttccccctg gaagctccct cgtgcgctct cctgtt
//
