>Addgene plasmid #154193 | dCas9-VPR_P2A_mCherry | depositor partial sequence | sequence record 298302 | dCas9-VPR
ATGGACAAGAAGTACTCCATTGGGCTCGCTATCGGCACAAACAGCGTCGGCTGGGCCGTCATTACGGACG
AGTACAAGGTGCCGAGCAAAAAATTCAAAGTTCTGGGCAATACCGATCGCCACAGCATAAAGAAGAACCT
CATTGGCGCCCTCCTGTTCGACTCCGGGGAGACGGCCGAAGCCACGCGGCTCAAAAGAACAGCACGGCGC
AGATATACCCGCAGAAAGAATCGGATCTGCTACCTGCAGGAGATCTTTAGTAATGAGATGGCTAAGGTGG
ATGACTCTTTCTTCCATAGGCTGGAGGAGTCCTTTTTGGTGGAGGAGGATAAAAAGCACGAGCGCCACCC
AATCTTTGGCAATATCGTGGACGAGGTGGCGTACCATGAAAAGTACCCAACCATATATCATCTGAGGAAG
AAGCTTGTAGACAGTACTGATAAGGCTGACTTGCGGTTGATCTATCTCGCGCTGGCGCATATGATCAAAT
TTCGGGGACACTTCCTCATCGAGGGGGACCTGAACCCAGACAACAGCGATGTCGACAAACTCTTTATCCA
ACTGGTTCAGACTTACAATCAGCTTTTCGAAGAGAACCCGATCAACGCATCCGGAGTTGACGCCAAAGCA
ATCCTGAGCGCTAGGCTGTCCAAATCCCGGCGGCTCGAAAACCTCATCGCACAGCTCCCTGGGGAGAAGA
AGAACGGCCTGTTTGGTAATCTTATCGCCCTGTCACTCGGGCTGACCCCCAACTTTAAATCTAACTTCGA
CCTGGCCGAAGATGCCAAGCTTCAACTGAGCAAAGACACCTACGATGATGATCTCGACAATCTGCTGGCC
CAGATCGGCGACCAGTACGCAGACCTTTTTTTGGCGGCAAAGAACCTGTCAGACGCCATTCTGCTGAGTG
ATATTCTGCGAGTGAACACGGAGATCACCAAAGCTCCGCTGAGCGCTAGTATGATCAAGCGCTATGATGA
GCACCACCAAGACTTGACTTTGCTGAAGGCCCTTGTCAGACAGCAACTGCCTGAGAAGTACAAGGAAATT
TTCTTCGATCAGTCTAAAAATGGCTACGCCGGATACATTGACGGCGGAGCAAGCCAGGAGGAATTTTACA
AATTTATTAAGCCCATCTTGGAAAAAATGGACGGCACCGAGGAGCTGCTGGTAAAGCTTAACAGAGAAGA
TCTGTTGCGCAAACAGCGCACTTTCGACAATGGAAGCATCCCCCACCAGATTCACCTGGGCGAACTGCAC
GCTATCCTCAGGCGGCAAGAGGATTTCTACCCCTTTTTGAAAGATAACAGGGAAAAGATTGAGAAAATCC
TCACATTTCGGATACCCTACTATGTAGGCCCCCTCGCCCGGGGAAATTCCAGATTCGCGTGGATGACTCG
CAAATCAGAAGAGACCATCACTCCCTGGAACTTCGAGGAAGTCGTGGATAAGGGGGCCTCTGCCCAGTCC
TTCATCGAAAGGATGACTAACTTTGATAAAAATCTGCCTAACGAAAAGGTGCTTCCTAAACACTCTCTGC
TGTACGAGTACTTCACAGTTTATAACGAGCTCACCAAGGTCAAATACGTCACAGAAGGGATGAGAAAGCC
AGCATTCCTGTCTGGAGAGCAGAAGAAAGCTATCGTGGACCTCCTCTTCAAGACGAACCGGAAAGTTACC
GTGAAACAGCTCAAAGAAGACTATTTCAAAAAGATTGAATGTTTCGACTCTGTTGAAATCAGCGGAGTGG
AGGATCGCTTCAACGCATCCCTGGGAACGTATCACGATCTCCTGAAAATCATTAAAGACAAGGACTTCCT
GGACAATGAGGAGAACGAGGACATTCTTGAGGACATTGTCCTCACCCTTACGTTGTTTGAAGATAGGGAG
ATGATTGAAGAACGCTTGAAAACTTACGCTCATCTCTTCGACGACAAAGTCATGAAACAGCTCAAGAGGC
GCCGATATACAGGATGGGGGCGGCTGTCAAGAAAACTGATCAATGGGATCCGAGACAAGCAGAGTGGAAA
GACAATCCTGGATTTTCTTAAGTCCGATGGATTTGCCAACCGGAACTTCATGCAGTTGATCCATGATGAC
TCTCTCACCTTTAAGGAGGACATCCAGAAAGCACAAGTTTCTGGCCAGGGGGACAGTCTTCACGAGCACA
TCGCTAATCTTGCAGGTAGCCCAGCTATCAAAAAGGGAATACTGCAGACCGTTAAGGTCGTGGATGAACT
CGTCAAAGTAATGGGAAGGCATAAGCCCGAGAATATCGTTATCGAGATGGCCCGAGAGAACCAAACTACC
CAGAAGGGACAGAAGAACAGTAGGGAAAGGATGAAGAGGATTGAAGAGGGTATAAAAGAACTGGGGTCCC
AAATCCTTAAGGAACACCCAGTTGAAAACACCCAGCTTCAGAATGAGAAGCTCTACCTGTACTACCTGCA
GAACGGCAGGGACATGTACGTGGATCAGGAACTGGACATCAATCGGCTCTCCGACTACGACGTGGCTGCT
ATCGTGCCCCAGTCTTTTCTCAAAGATGATTCTATTGATAATAAAGTGTTGACAAGATCCGATAAAGCTA
GAGGGAAGAGTGATAACGTCCCCTCAGAAGAAGTTGTCAAGAAAATGAAAAATTATTGGCGGCAGCTGCT
GAACGCCAAACTGATCACACAACGGAAGTTCGATAATCTGACTAAGGCTGAACGAGGTGGCCTGTCTGAG
TTGGATAAAGCCGGCTTCATCAAAAGGCAGCTTGTTGAGACACGCCAGATCACCAAGCACGTGGCCCAAA
TTCTCGATTCACGCATGAACACCAAGTACGATGAAAATGACAAACTGATTCGAGAGGTGAAAGTTATTAC
TCTGAAGTCTAAGCTGGTCTCAGATTTCAGAAAGGACTTTCAGTTTTATAAGGTGAGAGAGATCAACAAT
TACCACCATGCGCATGATGCCTACCTGAATGCAGTGGTAGGCACTGCACTTATCAAAAAATATCCCAAGC
TTGAATCTGAATTTGTTTACGGAGACTATAAAGTGTACGATGTTAGGAAAATGATCGCAAAGTCTGAGCA
GGAAATAGGCAAGGCCACCGCTAAGTACTTCTTTTACAGCAATATTATGAATTTTTTCAAGACCGAGATT
ACACTGGCCAATGGAGAGATTCGGAAGCGACCACTTATCGAAACAAACGGAGAAACAGGAGAAATCGTGT
GGGACAAGGGTAGGGATTTCGCGACAGTCCGGAAGGTCCTGTCCATGCCGCAGGTGAACATCGTTAAAAA
GACCGAAGTACAGACCGGAGGCTTCTCCAAGGAAAGTATCCTCCCGAAAAGGAACAGCGACAAGCTGATC
GCACGCAAAAAAGATTGGGACCCCAAGAAATACGGCGGATTCGATTCTCCTACAGTCGCTTACAGTGTAC
TGGTTGTGGCCAAAGTGGAGAAAGGGAAGTCTAAAAAACTCAAAAGCGTCAAGGAACTGCTGGGCATCAC
AATCATGGAGCGATCAAGCTTCGAAAAAAACCCCATCGACTTTCTCGAGGCGAAAGGATATAAAGAGGTC
AAAAAAGACCTCATCATTAAGCTTCCCAAGTACTCTCTCTTTGAGCTTGAAAACGGCCGGAAACGAATGC
TCGCTAGTGCGGGCGAGCTGCAGAAAGGTAACGAGCTGGCACTGCCCTCTAAATACGTTAATTTCTTGTA
TCTGGCCAGCCACTATGAAAAGCTCAAAGGGTCTCCCGAAGATAATGAGCAGAAGCAGCTGTTCGTGGAA
CAACACAAACACTACCTTGATGAGATCATCGAGCAAATAAGCGAATTCTCCAAAAGAGTGATCCTCGCCG
ACGCTAACCTCGATAAGGTGCTTTCTGCTTACAATAAGCACAGGGATAAGCCCATCAGGGAGCAGGCAGA
AAACATTATCCACTTGTTTACTCTGACCAACTTGGGCGCGCCTGCAGCCTTCAAGTACTTCGACACCACC
ATAGACAGAAAGCGGTACACCTCTACAAAGGAGGTCCTGGACGCCACACTGATTCATCAGTCAATTACGG
GGCTCTATGAAACAAGAATCGACCTCTCTCAGCTCGGTGGAGACAGCAGGGCTGACCCCAAGAAGAAGAG
GAAGGTGTCGCCAGGGATCCGTCGACTTGACGCGTTGATATCAACAAGTTTGTACAAAAAAGCAGGCTAC
AAAGAGGCCAGCGGTTCCGGACGGGCTGACGCATTGGACGATTTTGATCTGGATATGCTGGGAAGTGACG
CCCTCGATGATTTTGACCTTGACATGCTTGGTTCGGATGCCCTTGATGACTTTGACCTCGACATGCTCGG
CAGTGACGCCCTTGATGATTTCGACCTGGACATGCTGATTAACTCTAGAAGTTCCGGATCTCCGAAAAAG
AAACGCAAAGTTGGTAGCCAGTACCTGCCCGACACCGACGACCGGCACCGGATCGAGGAAAAGCGGAAGC
GGACCTACGAGACATTCAAGAGCATCATGAAGAAGTCCCCCTTCAGCGGCCCCACCGACCCTAGACCTCC
ACCTAGAAGAATCGCCGTGCCCAGCAGATCCAGCGCCAGCGTGCCAAAACCTGCCCCCCAGCCTTACCCC
TTCACCAGCAGCCTGAGCACCATCAACTACGACGAGTTCCCTACCATGGTGTTCCCCAGCGGCCAGATCT
CTCAGGCCTCTGCTCTGGCTCCAGCCCCTCCTCAGGTGCTGCCTCAGGCTCCTGCTCCTGCACCAGCTCC
AGCCATGGTGTCTGCACTGGCTCAGGCACCAGCACCCGTGCCTGTGCTGGCTCCTGGACCTCCACAGGCT
GTGGCTCCACCAGCCCCTAAACCTACACAGGCCGGCGAGGGCACACTGTCTGAAGCTCTGCTGCAGCTGC
AGTTCGACGACGAGGATCTGGGAGCCCTGCTGGGAAACAGCACCGATCCTGCCGTGTTCACCGACCTGGC
CAGCGTGGACAACAGCGAGTTCCAGCAGCTGCTGAACCAGGGCATCCCTGTGGCCCCTCACACCACCGAG
CCCATGCTGATGGAATACCCCGAGGCCATCACCCGGCTCGTGACAGGCGCTCAGAGGCCTCCTGATCCAG
CTCCTGCCCCTCTGGGAGCACCAGGCCTGCCTAATGGACTGCTGTCTGGCGACGAGGACTTCAGCTCTAT
CGCCGATATGGATTTCTCAGCCTTGCTGGGCTCTGGCAGCGGCAGCCGGGATTCCAGGGAAGGGATGTTT
TTGCCGAAGCCTGAGGCCGGCTCCGCTATTAGTGACGTGTTTGAGGGCCGCGAGGTGTGCCAGCCAAAAC
GAATCCGGCCATTTCATCCTCCAGGAAGTCCATGGGCCAACCGCCCACTCCCCGCCAGCCTCGCACCAAC
ACCAACCGGTCCAGTACATGAGCCAGTCGGGTCACTGACCCCGGCACCAGTCCCTCAGCCACTGGATCCA
GCGCCCGCAGTGACTCCCGAGGCCAGTCACCTGTTGGAGGATCCCGATGAAGAGACGAGCCAGGCTGTCA
AAGCCCTTCGGGAGATGGCCGATACTGTGATTCCCCAGAAGGAAGAGGCTGCAATCTGTGGCCAAATGGA
CCTTTCCCATCCGCCCCCAAGGGGCCATCTGGATGAGCTGACAACCACACTTGAGTCCATGACCGAGGAT
CTGAACCTGGACTCACCCCTGACCCCGGAATTGAACGAGATTCTGGATACCTTCCTGAACGACGAGTGCC
TCTTGCATGCCATGCATATCAGCACAGGACTGTCCATCTTCGACACATCTCTGTTTGGATCC
