>Addgene plasmid #154193 | dCas9-VPR_P2A_mCherry | depositor partial sequence | sequence record 298303 | mCherry
ATGGTGAGCAAGGGCGAGGAGGATAACATGGCCATCATCAAGGAGTTCATGCGCTTCAAGGTGCACATGG
AGGGCTCCGTGAACGGCCACGAGTTCGAGATCGAGGGCGAGGGCGAGGGCCGCCCCTACGAGGGCACCCA
GACCGCCAAGCTGAAGGTGACCAAGGGTGGCCCCCTGCCCTTCGCCTGGGACATCCTGTCCCCTCAGTTC
ATGTACGGCTCCAAGGCCTACGTGAAGCACCCCGCCGACATCCCCGACTACTTGAAGCTGTCCTTCCCCG
AGGGCTTCAAGTGGGAGCGCGTGATGAACTTCGAGGACGGCGGCGTGGTGACCGTGACCCAGGACTCCTC
CCTGCAGGACGGCGAGTTCATCTACAAGGTGAAGCTGCGCGGCACCAACTTCCCCTCCGACGGCCCCGTA
ATGCAGAAGAAGACCATGGGCTGGGAGGCCTCCTCCGAGCGGATGTACCCCGAGGACGGCGCCCTGAAGG
GCGAGATCAAGCAGAGGCTGAAGCTGAAGGACGGCGGCCACTACGACGCTGAGGTCAAGACCACCTACAA
GGCCAAGAAGCCCGTGCAGCTGCCCGGCGCCTACAACGTCAACATCAAGTTGGACATCACCTCCCACAAC
GAGGACTACACCATCGTGGAACAGTACGAACGCGCCGAGGGCCGCCACTCCACCGGCGGCATGGACGAGC
TGTACAAGTGA
